>Addgene plasmid #19921 | pcDNA3-myc3-CDT2 | addgene partial sequence | sequence record 26161 | 19921 with CMV-F
AGAGAACCCACTGCTTACTGGCTTATCGAAATTAATACGACTCACTATAGGGAGACCCAAGCTATGGAGC
AAAAGCTCATCTCAGAGGAAGATCTGGAATTAGAGCAAAAGCTCATCTCAGAGGAAGATCTGGAATTAGA
GCAAAAGCTCATCTCAGAGGAAGATCTGGAATTCAGGATCCGGATGCTCTTCAATTCGGTGCTCCGCCAG
CCCCAGCTTGGCGTCCTGAGAAATGGATGGTCTTCACAATACCCTCTTCAATCCCTTCTGACTGGTTATC
AGTGCAGTGGTAGTGATGAACACACTTCTTATGGAGAAACAGGAGTCCCAGTTCCTCCTTTTGGATGTAC
CTTCTCTTCTGCTCCCAATATGGAACATGTACTAGCAGTTGCCAATGAAGAAGGCTTTGTTCGATTGTAT
AACACAGAATCACAAAGTTTCAGAAAGAAGTGCTTCAAAGAATGGATGGCTCACTGGAATGCCGTCTTTG
ACCTGGCCTGGGTTCCTGGTGAACTTAAACTTGTTACAGCAGCAGGTGATCAAACAGCCAAATTTTGGGA
CGTAAAAGCTGGTGAGCTGATTGGAACATGCAAAGGTCATCAATGCAGCCTCAAGTCAGTTGCCTTTTCT
AAGTTTGAGAAAGCTGTATTCTGTACGGGTGGAAGAGATGGCAACATTATGGTCTGGGATACCAGGTGCA
ACAAAAAAGATGGGTTTTATAGGCAAGTGAATCAAATCAGTGGAGCTCACAATACCTCAGACAAGCAAAC
CCCTTC
