[The description below was written by a language model from this plasmid's Addgene catalogue record.]
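Description:
pcDNA3-myc3-CDT2 is a mammalian expression plasmid built on pcDNA3-myc3, a derivative of the Invitrogen pcDNA3 vector (about 5.4 kb without insert) that carries three copies of the myc epitope upstream of the cloning site. It is maintained in E. coli as a high-copy plasmid under ampicillin selection. G418 is listed as the selectable marker for mammalian cells, so stably transfected lines can be selected as well as using the plasmid for transient expression. The record does not explicitly name the promoter. pcDNA3-family vectors normally drive the insert from the CMV immediate-early promoter, and the listed T7 and SP6 sequencing primers fit the phage promoter sites that flank the polylinker in that backbone.

The insert is a roughly 2.3 kb fragment encoding the WD repeat protein Cdt2, recorded as the fission yeast (S. pombe) cdt2 gene. It was cloned by restriction digestion between EcoRI at the 5′ end and a SalI/XhoI junction at the 3′ end. The coding sequence is joined to the backbone-encoded triple myc tag, so the protein is produced with an N-terminal myc3 epitope. This allows detection by immunoblotting or immunofluorescence and recovery by immunoprecipitation with anti-myc antibodies.

No feature table is provided, so the details of other elements cannot be confirmed. The associated publication concerns WD40 proteins acting as substrate receptors for the DDB1-CUL4-ROC1 ubiquitin ligase. This suggests the construct was used to express tagged Cdt2 in mammalian cells for studying interactions between WD40 proteins and this ligase complex, for example in co-immunoprecipitation assays.
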