Addgene plasmid #19921: pcDNA3-myc3-CDT2
Depositing lab: Yue Xiong. Depositing organization: University of North Carolina at Chapel Hill. Publication: WD40 protein FBW5 promotes ubiquitination of tumor suppressor TSC2 by DDB1-CUL4-ROC1 ligase. Hu J, Zacharek S, He YJ, Lee H, Shumway S, Duronio RJ, Xiong Y. Genes Dev. 2008 Apr 1. 22(7):866-71. 10.1101/gad.1624008 PubMed 18381890.
Backbone
  Vector backbone: pcDNA3-myc3
  Backbone manufacturer: Invitrogen
  Backbone size w/o insert (bp): 5437
  Vector type: Mammalian Expression
  Selectable markers: G418
Growth in bacteria
  Bacterial resistance: Ampicillin, 100 μg/mL
  Growth temperature: 37°C
  Growth strain: DH5alpha
  Copy number: High Copy
Gene/Insert
  Gene/Insert name: WD repeat protein Cdt2 (alt name: CDT2)
  Species: S. pombe (fission yeast)
  Insert size (bp): 2305
  GenBank ID: NM_001019020
  Entrez Gene: cdt2
  Tag / fusion protein: myc3 (N terminal on backbone)
  Cloning method: Restriction Enzyme; 5′ cloning site EcoRI (not destroyed); 3′ cloning site SalI/ XhoI (not destroyed)
  Sequencing primers: 5′ T7; 3′ SP6
Terms and licenses: Academic/Nonprofit Terms; Industry Terms: Not Available to Industry
How to cite: pcDNA3-myc3-CDT2 was a gift from Yue Xiong (Addgene plasmid # 19921)
